Addgene plasmid #31203: pLenti6/V5-DEST-ANLN
Depositing lab: Lynda Chin. Depositing organization: Dana-Farber Cancer Institute. Publication: Proinvasion metastasis drivers in early-stage melanoma are oncogenes. Scott KL, Nogueira C, Heffernan TP, van Doorn R, Dhakal S, Hanna JA, Min C, Jaskelioff M, Xiao Y, Wu CJ, Cameron LA, Perry SR, Zeid R, Feinberg T, Kim M, Vande Woude G, Granter SR, Bosenberg M, Chu GC, DePinho RA, Rimm DL, Chin L. Cancer Cell. 2011 Jul 12;20(1):92-103. 10.1016/j.ccr.2011.05.025 PubMed 21741599.
Backbone
  Vector backbone: pLenti 6/V5-DEST
  Backbone manufacturer: Invitrogen
  Backbone size w/o insert (bp): 7000
  Vector type: Mammalian Expression, Lentiviral
  Selectable markers: Blasticidin
Growth in bacteria
  Bacterial resistance: Ampicillin, 100 μg/mL
  Growth temperature: 30°C
  Growth strain: Stbl3
  Growth instructions: Grow in STBL3 bacteria (Invitrogen) at lower temps (~30C) to prevent recombination and increase plasmid production.
  Copy number: High Copy
Gene/Insert
  Gene/Insert name: ANLN
  Species: H. sapiens (human)
  Insert size (bp): 1218
  GenBank ID: BC034692
  Entrez Gene: ANLN (a.k.a. FSGS8, Scraps, scra)
  Tag / fusion protein: V5 (C terminal on backbone)
  Cloning method: Gateway Cloning; 5′ cloning site attR1 (destroyed during cloning); 3′ cloning site attR2 (destroyed during cloning)
  Sequencing primers: 5′ CMV Forward; 3′ V5 Reverse
Resource information
  A portion of this plasmid was derived from a plasmid made by: The entry clone used to create this plasmid was obatined from the human ORFeome (v5.1) collection made available by the Center for Cancer Systems Biology at the Dana-Farber Cancer Institute in Boston, MA.
Terms and licenses: Academic/Nonprofit Terms; Industry Terms: Not Available to Industry
Depositor comments: Please note that the ANLN insert in this plasmid is based on GenBank entry BC034692, rather than the full-length transcript (GenBank entry NM_018685.2).
How to cite: pLenti6/V5-DEST-ANLN was a gift from Lynda Chin (Addgene plasmid # 31203 ; http://n2t.net/addgene:31203 ; RRID:Addgene_31203)
