[The description below was written by a language model from this plasmid's Addgene catalogue record.]
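Description:
pLenti6/V5-DEST-ANLN is a lentiviral mammalian expression plasmid built on the commercial pLenti6/V5-DEST Gateway destination backbone (about 7 kb without insert). It is maintained in bacteria as a high-copy plasmid under ampicillin selection, and a recombination-deficient host strain is specified, which is usual for lentiviral vectors because their repeated LTR sequences are prone to rearrangement. In mammalian cells, the backbone provides blasticidin resistance, so transduced or transfected populations can be selected for stable expression.

The payload is a human ANLN (anillin) open reading frame of roughly 1.2 kb, transferred by Gateway recombination from a human ORFeome entry clone. The attR1 and attR2 sites of the destination vector were consumed in that reaction. The insert is fused in frame to a backbone-encoded C-terminal V5 epitope tag, allowing the product to be detected with anti-V5 antibodies. The record does not explicitly name the promoter, although a CMV forward sequencing primer is listed for the 5′ end of the insert, which suggests a CMV promoter lies upstream of the ORF. The depositor notes that the insert corresponds to a shorter cDNA clone rather than the full-length ANLN reference transcript, so the encoded protein should not be assumed to be the complete anillin protein.

No feature table is supplied, so individual viral elements cannot be confirmed from the record. The associated publication concerns pro-invasion and metastasis drivers acting as oncogenes in early-stage melanoma, consistent with use for virus-mediated stable overexpression of V5-tagged ANLN in gain-of-function studies.
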