>Addgene plasmid #31203 | pLenti6/V5-DEST-ANLN | addgene partial sequence | sequence record 35952 | pBABE-3
CAACTCATTCTAACCGGTACGCGTAGAATCGAGACCGAGGAGAGGGTTAGGGATAGGCTTACCTTCGAAC
CGCGGGCCCTCTAGACTCGAGCGGCCGCCACTGTGCTGGATATCAACCACTTTGTACAAGAAAGTTGGGT
AAGGCTTTCCAATGGGTTTGTAGCAAGCATCAGGTTGCCAGAGGCGAATATCAACAAGAACTTGATTGAG
TTTTTGCATCCAGAGATCCCGCTCTTCTTTAGTATCTGCAGACAGCCAGTTCTTGGTAACACAGAGTGTG
TCCCTGCATTGGCTGACAAGAGTCTCTCGGTCATCTTCTCTTTGTGGTCGGACAGTAATTAATTCAAAAG
TGTTGCGTCTTGCACAAAATTCTCTGTTGGCTGGTTCTATCTGACGACTGGTACAATTAGCCAGATTTAT
CCTTCCTATGGGATTCTTGCGTTTCTCATCATCTGGATAAGTCCAATAAGATATACAGTTTCCAGAAAGA
ACACACCATCTTCGATGCCAGGCACCAAAACCACTAACATCTTCAAATATGGTTAGAAAACCTCTTTCTT
CAACACTGGAATTCACTTGACATTTTATTTTTAAATAAATATGACCTTCCAAAGAAGATAAAAAGGGGAC
CTTGTCCAGAACAAACTTAGTATTTCCTACTGAAGACAATGATAATGTGTAAGATCCAACAAGGGCGAAG
TTGCTGGTT
