>Addgene plasmid #31203 | pLenti6/V5-DEST-ANLN | addgene partial sequence | sequence record 37508 | CMV-F 5'-CGCAAATGGGCGGTAGGCGTG-3'
TTTGTGACCGTCAGATCGCCTGGAGACGCCATCCACGCTGTTTTGACCTCCATAGAAGACACCGACTCTA
GAGGATCCACTAGTCCAGTGTGGTGGAATTCTGCAGATATCAACAAGTTTGTACAAAAAAGTTGGCATGC
AGGAACTCAATAACGAAATAAATATGCAACAGACAGTGATCTATCAAGCTAGCCAGGCTCTTAACTGCTG
TGTTGATGAAGAACATGGAAAAGGGTCCCTAGAAGAAGCTGAAGCAGAAAGACTTCTTCTAATTGCAACT
GGGAAGAGAACACTTTTGATTGATGAATTGAATAAATTGAAGAACGAAGGACCTCAGAGGAAGAATAAGG
CTAGTCCCCAAAGTGAATTTATGCCATCCAAAGGATCAGTTACTTTGTCAGAAATCCGCTTGCCTCTAAA
AGCAGATTTTGTCTGCAGTACGGTTCAGAAACCAGATGCAGCAAATTACTATTACTTAATTATACTAAAA
GCAGGAGCTGAAAATATGGTAGCCACACCATTAGCAAGTACTTCAAACTCTCTTAACGGTGATGCTCTGA
CATTCACTACTACATTTACTCTGCAAGATGTATCCAATGACTTTGAAATAAATATTGAAGTTTACAGCTT
GGTGCAAAAGAAAGATCCCTCAGGCCTTGATAAGAAGAAAAAAACATCCAAGTCCAAGGCTATTACTCCA
AAGCGACTCCTCACATCTATAACCACAAAAAGCAACATTCATTCTTCAGTCATGGCCAGTCCAGGAGGTC
TTAGTGCTGTGCGAACCAGCAACTTCGCCCTTGTTGGATCTTACACATTATCATTGTCTTCAGTAGGAAA
TACTAAGTTTGTTCTGGACAAGGTCCCCTTTTTATCTTCTTTGGAAGGTCATATTTATTAAAAATAAAAT
GTCAAGTGAATTCCAGTG
